Addgene plasmid #155296: pLENTI_hACE2_HygR
Purpose: Lentiviral vector to generate hACE2 stable expressing cell line, Hygromycin resistance
Depositing lab: Raffaele De Francesco. Depositing organization: Istituto Nazionale Genetica Molecolare (INGM). Publication: Integrated longitudinal immunophenotypic, transcriptional and repertoire analyses delineate immune responses in COVID-19 patients. Notarbartolo S, Ranzani V, Bandera A, Gruarin P, Bevilacqua V, Putignano AR, Gobbini A, Galeota E, Manara C, Bombaci M, Pesce E, Zagato E, Favalli A, Sarnicola ML, Curti S, Crosti M, Martinovic M, Fabbris T, Marini F, Donnici L, Lorenzo M, Mancino M, Ungaro R, Lombardi A, Mangioni D, Muscatello A, Aliberti S, Blasi F, De Feo T, Prati D, Manganaro L, Granucci F, Lanzavecchia A, De Francesco R, Gori A, Grifantini R, Abrignani S. Sci Immunol. 2021 Aug 10;6(62). pii: 6/62/eabg5021. doi: 10.1126/sciimmunol.abg5021. PubMed 34376481.
Backbone
  Vector backbone: pLenti CMV
  Vector type: Lentiviral
  Selectable markers: Hygromycin
Growth in bacteria
  Bacterial resistance: Ampicillin, 100 μg/mL
  Growth temperature: 30°C
  Growth strain: NEB Stable ; Stbl3
  Copy number: High Copy
Gene/Insert
  Gene/Insert name: hACE2
  Species: H. sapiens (human)
  Entrez Gene: ACE2 (a.k.a. ACEH)
  Promoter: CMV
  Tag / fusion protein: C9 (C terminal on insert)
  Cloning method: Restriction Enzyme; 5′ cloning site XbaI (unknown if destroyed); 3′ cloning site SalI (unknown if destroyed)
  Sequencing primers: 5′ Unknown
Terms and licenses: Academic/Nonprofit Terms; Industry Terms
How to cite: pLENTI_hACE2_HygR was a gift from Raffaele De Francesco (Addgene plasmid # 155296 ; http://n2t.net/addgene:155296 ; RRID:Addgene_155296)
