[The description below was written by a language model from this plasmid's Addgene catalogue record and pLannotate feature annotations shown in this document.]
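Description:
pLENTI_hACE2_HygR is a lentiviral transfer plasmid of about 11 kb, built on the pLenti CMV backbone, for making mammalian cell lines that stably express human ACE2. In bacteria it is maintained through a high-copy ColE1/pUC origin and selected with ampicillin (AmpR). An f1 origin and leftover lac, T3 and T7 cloning-vector elements are also present. The record lists recombination-deficient strains as hosts, which is usual for plasmids carrying repeated LTRs.

The viral portion has a third-generation layout. An RSV promoter replaces the U3 region of the truncated HIV-1 5′ LTR to drive genomic RNA synthesis in packaging cells. It is followed by the Ψ packaging signal with a short gag fragment, the Rev response element for nuclear export of the unspliced RNA, and the cPPT/CTS, which aids nuclear import of the reverse-transcribed genome. The downstream LTR is also annotated as truncated, consistent with a self-inactivating design, and is followed by an SV40 polyadenylation signal and SV40 origin.

Between the LTRs, the CMV enhancer/promoter drives the human ACE2 coding sequence. According to the catalogue entry, ACE2 carries a C-terminal C9 epitope tag, although this tag is not separately annotated in the feature tables. A WPRE follows to enhance transcript stability and expression. A second cassette uses the mouse PGK promoter to express the hygromycin resistance gene, allowing selection of transduced cells. The short yokD match after HygR is probably an annotation artefact or a remnant.

The depositor and sequencing-derived records differ by only about a dozen bases, apparently within the PGK promoter, and otherwise share the same features. The associated work concerns COVID-19, which fits use of ACE2-expressing cells as SARS-CoV-2-permissive targets.
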