Features (pLannotate 1.2.2; 30 found; start..end, strand, type, name):
      1..121     +  rep_origin     RSF ori (fragment): Plasmids containing the RSF 1030 origin of replication can be propagated in E. coli cells that contain additional plasmids with compatible origins.
    123..215     +  CDS            lacI (fragment): lac repressor; lacI; The lac repressor binds to the lac operator to inhibit transcription in E. coli. This inhibition can be relieved by adding lactose or isopropyl-β-D-thiogalactopyranoside (IPTG).
    228..249     +  protein_bind   CAP binding site: CAP binding activates transcription in the presence of cAMP. E. coli catabolite activator protein
    264..294     +  promoter       lac promoter: promoter for the E. coli lac operon
    298..320     +  protein_bind   lac operator (fragment): The lac repressor binds to the lac operator to inhibit transcription in E. coli. This inhibition can be relieved by adding lactose or isopropyl-β-D-thiogalactopyranoside (IPTG). lac repressor encoded by lacI
    363..381     +  promoter       T3 promoter: promoter for bacteriophage T3 RNA polymerase
    409..635     +  promoter       RSV promoter: Rous sarcoma virus enhancer/promoter
    636..816     +  LTR            5' LTR (truncated): truncated 5' long terminal repeat (LTR) from HIV-1
    863..988     +  misc_feature   HIV-1 Ψ: packaging signal of human immunodeficiency virus type 1
    972..1335    +  CDS            HIV-1 gag (fragment): gag protein from human immunodeficiency virus 1; gag
   1481..1714    +  misc_feature   RRE: The Rev response element (RRE) of HIV-1 allows for Rev-dependent mRNA export from the nucleus to the cytoplasm.
   2091..2191    +  CDS            Rev (fragment): human immunodeficiency virus 1 (HIV-1) Rev protein; rev; enhances nuclear export of unspliced and incompletely spliced viral mRNAs
   2210..2326    +  misc_feature   cPPT/CTS: central polypurine tract and central termination sequence of HIV-1
   2349..2652    +  enhancer       CMV enhancer: human cytomegalovirus immediate early enhancer
   2653..2856    +  promoter       CMV promoter: human cytomegalovirus (CMV) immediate early promoter
   2933..5347    +  CDS            ACE2: ACE2_HUMAN - Experimental evidence at protein level: Swiss-Prot protein existence level 1. [Isoform 2]: (Microbial infection) Non-functional as a receptor for human coronavirus SARS-CoV-2. From Homo sapiens (Human).
   5387..5975    +  misc_feature   WPRE: woodchuck hepatitis virus posttranscriptional regulatory element
   6031..6530    +  promoter       PGK promoter: mouse phosphoglycerate kinase 1 promoter
   6548..7573    +  CDS            HygR: aminoglycoside phosphotransferase from E. coli; aph(4)-Ia; confers resistance to hygromycin
   7591..7869    +  CDS            yokD (fragment): YOKD_BACSU - Experimental evidence at protein level: Swiss-Prot protein existence level 1. May contribute to antibiotic resistance. From Bacillus subtilis (strain 168).
   7877..8014    +  CDS            nef (fragment): NEF_HV1LA - Experimental evidence at protein level: Swiss-Prot protein existence level 1. Extracellular Nef protein targets CD4(+) T-lymphocytes for apoptosis by interacting with CXCR4 surface receptors. From Human immunodeficiency virus type 1 group M subtype B (isolate Lai) (HIV-1).
   8000..8180    +  LTR            5' LTR (truncated): truncated 5' long terminal repeat (LTR) from HIV-1
   8252..8373    +  polyA_signal   SV40 poly(A) signal: SV40 polyadenylation signal
   8413..8548    +  rep_origin     SV40 ori: SV40 origin of replication
   8569..8587    -  promoter       T7 promoter: promoter for bacteriophage T7 RNA polymerase
   8595..8750    +  CDS            lacZα (fragment): LacZα fragment of β-galactosidase; lacZ fragment
   8755..9183    +  rep_origin     f1 ori (sequence partly withheld): f1 bacteriophage origin of replication; arrow indicates direction of (+) strand synthesis
   9236..9340    +  promoter       AmpR promoter: bla
   9341..10201   +  CDS            AmpR: β-lactamase; bla; confers resistance to ampicillin, carbenicillin, and related antibiotics
  10372..10960   +  rep_origin     ori: high-copy-number ColE1/pMB1/pBR322/pUC origin of replication
>Addgene plasmid #155296 | pLENTI_hACE2_HygR | depositor full sequence | sequence record 300462 | pLENTI_hACE2_HygR sequence 11020 bps
TTCTTTCCTGCGTTATCCCCTGATTCTGTGGATAACCGTATTACCGCCTTTGAGTGAGCTGATACCGCTC
GCCGCAGCCGAACGACCGAGCGCAGCGAGTCAGTGAGCGAGGAAGCGGAAGAGCGCCCAATACGCAAACC
GCCTCTCCCCGCGCGTTGGCCGATTCATTAATGCAGCTGGCACGACAGGTTTCCCGACTGGAAAGCGGGC
AGTGAGCGCAACGCAATTAATGTGAGTTAGCTCACTCATTAGGCACCCCAGGCTTTACACTTTATGCTTC
CGGCTCGTATGTTGTGTGGAATTGTGAGCGGATAACAATTTCACACAGGAAACAGCTATGACCATGATTA
CGCCAAGCGCGCAATTAACCCTCACTAAAGGGAACAAAAGCTGGAGCTGCAAGCTTAATGTAGTCTTATG
CAATACTCTTGTAGTCTTGCAACATGGTAACGATGAGTTAGCAACATGCCTTACAAGGAGAGAAAAAGCA
CCGTGCATGCCGATTGGTGGAAGTAAGGTGGTACGATCGTGCCTTATTAGGAAGGCAACAGACGGGTCTG
ACATGGATTGGACGAACCACTGAATTGCCGCATTGCAGAGATATTGTATTTAAGTGCCTAGCTCGATACA
TAAACGGGTCTCTCTGGTTAGACCAGATCTGAGCCTGGGAGCTCTCTGGCTAACTAGGGAACCCACTGCT
TAAGCCTCAATAAAGCTTGCCTTGAGTGCTTCAAGTAGTGTGTGCCCGTCTGTTGTGTGACTCTGGTAAC
TAGAGATCCCTCAGACCCTTTTAGTCAGTGTGGAAAATCTCTAGCAGTGGCGCCCGAACAGGGACTTGAA
AGCGAAAGGGAAACCAGAGGAGCTCTCTCGACGCAGGACTCGGCTTGCTGAAGCGCGCACGGCAAGAGGC
GAGGGGCGGCGACTGGTGAGTACGCCAAAAATTTTGACTAGCGGAGGCTAGAAGGAGAGAGATGGGTGCG
AGAGCGTCAGTATTAAGCGGGGGAGAATTAGATCGCGATGGGAAAAAATTCGGTTAAGGCCAGGGGGAAA
GAAAAAATATAAATTAAAACATATAGTATGGGCAAGCAGGGAGCTAGAACGATTCGCAGTTAATCCTGGC
CTGTTAGAAACATCAGAAGGCTGTAGACAAATACTGGGACAGCTACAACCATCCCTTCAGACAGGATCAG
AAGAACTTAGATCATTATATAATACAGTAGCAACCCTCTATTGTGTGCATCAAAGGATAGAGATAAAAGA
CACCAAGGAAGCTTTAGACAAGATAGAGGAAGAGCAAAACAAAAGTAAGACCACCGCACAGCAAGCGGCC
GCTGATCTTCAGACCTGGAGGAGGAGATATGAGGGACAATTGGAGAAGTGAATTATATAAATATAAAGTA
GTAAAAATTGAACCATTAGGAGTAGCACCCACCAAGGCAAAGAGAAGAGTGGTGCAGAGAGAAAAAAGAG
CAGTGGGAATAGGAGCTTTGTTCCTTGGGTTCTTGGGAGCAGCAGGAAGCACTATGGGCGCAGCGTCAAT
GACGCTGACGGTACAGGCCAGACAATTATTGTCTGGTATAGTGCAGCAGCAGAACAATTTGCTGAGGGCT
ATTGAGGCGCAACAGCATCTGTTGCAACTCACAGTCTGGGGCATCAAGCAGCTCCAGGCAAGAATCCTGG
CTGTGGAAAGATACCTAAAGGATCAACAGCTCCTGGGGATTTGGGGTTGCTCTGGAAAACTCATTTGCAC
CACTGCTGTGCCTTGGAATGCTAGTTGGAGTAATAAATCTCTGGAACAGATTTGGAATCACACGACCTGG
ATGGAGTGGGACAGAGAAATTAACAATTACACAAGCTTAATACACTCCTTAATTGAAGAATCGCAAAACC
AGCAAGAAAAGAATGAACAAGAATTATTGGAATTAGATAAATGGGCAAGTTTGTGGAATTGGTTTAACAT
AACAAATTGGCTGTGGTATATAAAATTATTCATAATGATAGTAGGAGGCTTGGTAGGTTTAAGAATAGTT
TTTGCTGTACTTTCTATAGTGAATAGAGTTAGGCAGGGATATTCACCATTATCGTTTCAGACCCACCTCC
CAACCCCGAGGGGACCCGACAGGCCCGAAGGAATAGAAGAAGAAGGTGGAGAGAGAGACAGAGACAGATC
CATTCGATTAGTGAACGGATCTCGACGGTATCGGTTAACTTTTAAAAGAAAAGGGGGGATTGGGGGGTAC
AGTGCAGGGGAAAGAATAGTAGACATAATAGCAACAGACATACAAACTAAAGAATTACAAAAACAAATTA
CAAAATTCAAAATTTTATCGATAAGCTTGGGAGTTCCGCGTTACATAACTTACGGTAAATGGCCCGCCTG
GCTGACCGCCCAACGACCCCCGCCCATTGACGTCAATAATGACGTATGTTCCCATAGTAACGCCAATAGG
GACTTTCCATTGACGTCAATGGGTGGAGTATTTACGGTAAACTGCCCACTTGGCAGTACATCAAGTGTAT
CATATGCCAAGTACGCCCCCTATTGACGTCAATGACGGTAAATGGCCCGCCTGGCATTATGCCCAGTACA
TGACCTTATGGGACTTTCCTACTTGGCAGTACATCTACGTATTAGTCATCGCTATTACCATGGTGATGCG
GTTTTGGCAGTACATCAATGGGCGTGGATAGCGGTTTGACTCACGGGGATTTCCAAGTCTCCACCCCATT
GACGTCAATGGGAGTTTGTTTTGGCACCAAAATCAACGGGACTTTCCAAAATGTCGTAACAACTCCGCCC
CATTGACGCAAATGGGCGGTAGGCGTGTACGGTGGGAGGTCTATATAAGCAGAGCTCGTTTAGTGAACCG
TCAGATCGCCTGGAGACGCCATCCACGCTGTTTTGACCTCCATAGAAGACACCGACTCTAGAATGTCAAG
CTCTTCCTGGCTCCTTCTCAGCCTTGTTGCTGTAACTGCTGCTCAGTCCACCATTGAGGAACAGGCCAAG
ACATTTTTGGACAAGTTTAACCACGAAGCCGAAGACCTGTTCTATCAAAGTTCACTTGCTTCTTGGAATT
ATAACACCAATATTACTGAAGAGAATGTCCAAAACATGAATAATGCTGGGGACAAATGGTCTGCCTTTTT
AAAGGAACAGTCCACACTTGCCCAAATGTATCCACTACAAGAAATTCAGAATCTCACAGTCAAGCTTCAG
CTGCAGGCTCTTCAGCAAAATGGGTCTTCAGTGCTCTCAGAAGACAAGAGCAAACGGTTGAACACAATTC
TAAATACAATGAGCACCATCTACAGTACTGGAAAAGTTTGTAACCCAGATAATCCACAAGAATGCTTATT
ACTTGAACCAGGTTTGAATGAAATAATGGCAAACAGTTTAGACTACAATGAGAGGCTCTGGGCTTGGGAA
AGCTGGAGATCTGAGGTCGGCAAGCAGCTGAGGCCATTATATGAAGAGTATGTGGTCTTGAAAAATGAGA
TGGCAAGAGCAAATCATTATGAGGACTATGGGGATTATTGGAGAGGAGACTATGAAGTAAATGGGGTAGA
TGGCTATGACTACAGCCGCGGCCAGTTGATTGAAGATGTGGAACATACCTTTGAAGAGATTAAACCATTA
TATGAACATCTTCATGCCTATGTGAGGGCAAAGTTGATGAATGCCTATCCTTCCTATATCAGTCCAATTG
GATGCCTCCCTGCTCATTTGCTTGGTGATATGTGGGGTAGATTTTGGACAAATCTGTACTCTTTGACAGT
TCCCTTTGGACAGAAACCAAACATAGATGTTACTGATGCAATGGTGGACCAGGCCTGGGATGCACAGAGA
ATATTCAAGGAGGCCGAGAAGTTCTTTGTATCTGTTGGTCTTCCTAATATGACTCAAGGATTCTGGGAAA
ATTCCATGCTAACGGACCCAGGAAATGTTCAGAAAGCAGTCTGCCATCCCACAGCTTGGGACCTGGGGAA
GGGCGACTTCAGGATCCTTATGTGCACAAAGGTGACAATGGACGACTTCCTGACAGCTCATCATGAGATG
GGGCATATCCAGTATGATATGGCATATGCTGCACAACCTTTTCTGCTAAGAAATGGAGCTAATGAAGGAT
TCCATGAAGCTGTTGGGGAAATCATGTCACTTTCTGCAGCCACACCTAAGCATTTAAAATCCATTGGTCT
TCTGTCACCCGATTTTCAAGAAGACAATGAAACAGAAATAAACTTCCTGCTCAAACAAGCACTCACGATT
GTTGGGACTCTGCCATTTACTTACATGTTAGAGAAGTGGAGGTGGATGGTCTTTAAAGGGGAAATTCCCA
AAGACCAGTGGATGAAAAAGTGGTGGGAGATGAAGCGAGAGATAGTTGGGGTGGTGGAACCTGTGCCCCA
TGATGAAACATACTGTGACCCCGCATCTCTGTTCCATGTTTCTAATGATTACTCATTCATTCGATATTAC
ACAAGGACCCTTTACCAATTCCAGTTTCAAGAAGCACTTTGTCAAGCAGCTAAACATGAAGGCCCTCTGC
ACAAATGTGACATCTCAAACTCTACAGAAGCTGGACAGAAACTGTTCAATATGCTGAGGCTTGGAAAATC
AGAACCCTGGACCCTAGCATTGGAAAATGTTGTAGGAGCAAAGAACATGAATGTAAGGCCACTGCTCAAC
TACTTTGAGCCCTTATTTACCTGGCTGAAAGACCAGAACAAGAATTCTTTTGTGGGATGGAGTACCGACT
GGAGTCCATATGCAGACCAAAGCATCAAAGTGAGGATAAGCCTAAAATCAGCTCTTGGAGATAAAGCATA
TGAATGGAACGACAATGAAATGTACCTGTTCCGATCATCTGTTGCATATGCTATGAGGCAGTACTTTTTA
AAAGTAAAAAATCAGATGATTCTTTTTGGGGAGGAGGATGTGCGAGTGGCTAATTTGAAACCAAGAATCT
CCTTTAATTTCTTTGTCACTGCACCTAAAAATGTGTCTGATATCATTCCTAGAACTGAAGTTGAAAAGGC
CATCAGGATGTCCCGGAGCCGTATCAATGATGCTTTCCGTCTGAATGACAACAGCCTAGAGTTTCTGGGG
ATACAGCCAACACTTGGACCTCCTAACCAGCCCCCTGTTTCCATATGGCTGATTGTTTTTGGAGTTGTGA
TGGGAGTGATAGTGGTTGGCATTGTCATCCTGATCTTCACTGGGATCAGAGATCGGAAGAAGAAAAATAA
AGCAAGAAGTGGAGAAAATCCTTATGCCTCCATCGATATTAGCAAAGGAGAAAATAATCCAGGATTCCAA
AACACTGATGATGTTCAGACCTCCTTTGGTACCGAGACCTCCCAGGTGGCGCCCGCTTAAGTCGACAATC
AACCTCTGGATTACAAAATTTGTGAAAGATTGACTGGTATTCTTAACTATGTTGCTCCTTTTACGCTATG
TGGATACGCTGCTTTAATGCCTTTGTATCATGCTATTGCTTCCCGTATGGCTTTCATTTTCTCCTCCTTG
TATAAATCCTGGTTGCTGTCTCTTTATGAGGAGTTGTGGCCCGTTGTCAGGCAACGTGGCGTGGTGTGCA
CTGTGTTTGCTGACGCAACCCCCACTGGTTGGGGCATTGCCACCACCTGTCAGCTCCTTTCCGGGACTTT
CGCTTTCCCCCTCCCTATTGCCACGGCGGAACTCATCGCCGCCTGCCTTGCCCGCTGCTGGACAGGGGCT
CGGCTGTTGGGCACTGACAATTCCGTGGTGTTGTCGGGGAAGCTGACGTCCTTTCCATGGCTGCTCGCCT
GTGTTGCCACCTGGATTCTGCGCGGGACGTCCTTCTGCTACGTCCCTTCGGCCCTCAATCCAGCGGACCT
TCCTTCCCGCGGCCTGCTGCCGGCTCTGCGGCCTCTTCCGCGTCTTCGCCTTCGCCCTCAGACGAGTCGG
ATCTCCCTTTGGGCCGCCTCCCCGCCTGGAATTCTGCAGATATCCGGACTAGTGATCTCTCGAGGTTAAC
GAATTCTACCGGGTAGGGGAGGCGCTTTTCCCAAGGCAGTCTGGAGCATGCGCTTTAGCAGCCCCGCTGG
GCACTTGGCGCTACACAAGTGGCCTCTGGCCTCGCACACATTCCACATCCACCGGTAGGCGCCAACCGGC
TCCGTTCTTTGGTGGCCCCTTCGCGCCACCTTCTACTCCTCCCCTAGTCAGGAAGTTCCCCCCCGCCCCG
CAGCTCGCGTCGTGCAGGACGTGACAAATGGAAGTAGCACGTCTCACTAGTCTCGTGCAGATGGACAGCA
CCGCTGAGCAATGGAAGCGGGTAGGCCTTTGGGGCAGCGGCCAATAGCAGCTTTGCTCCTTCGCTTTCTG
GGCTCAGAGGCTGGGAAGGGGTGGGTCCGGGGGCGGGCTCAGGGGCGGGCTCAGGGGCGGGGCGGGCGCC
CGAAGGCCCTCCGGAGGCCCGGCATTCTGCACGCTTCAAAAGCGCACGTCTGCCGCGCTGTTCTCCTCTT
CCTCATCTCCGGGCCTTTCGACCTGCATCCCGCCACCATGAAAAAGCCTGAACTCACCGCGACGTCTGTC
GAGAAGTTTCTGATCGAAAAGTTCGACAGCGTCTCCGACCTGATGCAGCTCTCGGAGGGCGAAGAATCTC
GTGCTTTCAGCTTCGATGTAGGAGGGCGTGGATATGTCCTGCGGGTAAATAGCTGCGCCGATGGTTTCTA
CAAAGATCGTTATGTTTATCGGCACTTTGCATCGGCCGCGCTCCCGATTCCGGAAGTGCTTGACATTGGG
GAATTCAGCGAGAGCCTGACCTATTGCATCTCCCGCCGTGCACAGGGTGTCACGTTGCAAGACCTGCCTG
AAACCGAACTGCCCGCTGTTCTGCAGCCGGTCGCGGAGGCCATGGATGCGATCGCTGCGGCCGATCTTAG
CCAGACGAGCGGGTTCGGCCCATTCGGACCGCAAGGAATCGGTCAATACACTACATGGCGTGATTTCATA
TGCGCGATTGCTGATCCCCATGTGTATCACTGGCAAACTGTGATGGACGACACCGTCAGTGCGTCCGTCG
CGCAGGCTCTCGATGAGCTGATGCTTTGGGCCGAGGACTGCCCCGAAGTCCGGCACCTCGTGCACGCGGA
TTTCGGCTCCAACAATGTCCTGACGGACAATGGCCGCATAACAGCGGTCATTGACTGGAGCGAGGCGATG
TTCGGGGATTCCCAATACGAGGTCGCCAACATCTTCTTCTGGAGGCCGTGGTTGGCTTGTATGGAGCAGC
AGACGCGCTACTTCGAGCGGAGGCATCCGGAGCTTGCAGGATCGCCGCGGCTCCGGGCGTATATGCTCCG
CATTGGTCTTGACCAACTCTATCAGAGCTTGGTTGACGGCAATTTCGATGATGCAGCTTGGGCGCAGGGT
CGATGCGACGCAATCGTCCGATCCGGAGCCGGGACTGTCGGGCGTACACAAATCGCCCGCAGAAGCGCGG
CCGTCTGGACCGATGGCTGTGTAGAAGTACTCGCCGATAGTGGAAACCGACGCCCCAGCACTCGTCCGAG
GGCAAAGGAATAGAGTAGATGCCGACCGAACAAGAGCTGATTTCGAGAACGCCTCAGCCAGCAACTCGCG
CGAGCCTAGCAAGGCAAATGCGAGAGAACGGCCTTACGCTTGGTGGCACAGTTCTCGTCCACAGTTCGCT
AAGCTCGCTCGGCTGGGTCGCGGGAGGGCCGGTCGCAGTGATTCAGGCCCTTCTGGATTGTGTTGGTCCC
CAGGGCACGATTGTCATGCCCACGCACTCGGGTGATCTGACTGATCCCGCAGATTGGAGATCGCCGCCCG
TGCCTGCCGATTGGGTGCAGATCCGTCGAGGGCCCGGTACCTTTAAGACCAATGACTTACAAGGCAGCTG
TAGATCTTAGCCACTTTTTAAAAGAAAAGGGGGGACTGGAAGGGCTAGCTCACTCCCAACGAAGACAAGA
TCTGCTTTTTGCTTGTACTGGGTCTCTCTGGTTAGACCAGATCTGAGCCTGGGAGCTCTCTGGCTAACTA
GGGAACCCACTGCTTAAGCCTCAATAAAGCTTGCCTTGAGTGCTTCAAGTAGTGTGTGCCCGTCTGTTGT
GTGACTCTGGTAACTAGAGATCCCTCAGACCCTTTTAGTCAGTGTGGAAAATCTCTAGCAGTAGTAGTTC
ATGTCATCTTATTATTCAGTATTTATAACTTGCAAAGAAATGAATATCAGAGAGTGAGAGGAACTTGTTT
ATTGCAGCTTATAATGGTTACAAATAAAGCAATAGCATCACAAATTTCACAAATAAAGCATTTTTTTCAC
TGCATTCTAGTTGTGGTTTGTCCAAACTCATCAATGTATCTTATCATGTCTGGCTCTAGCTATCCCGCCC
CTAACTCCGCCCATCCCGCCCCTAACTCCGCCCAGTTCCGCCCATTCTCCGCCCCATGGCTGACTAATTT
TTTTTATTTATGCAGAGGCCGAGGCCGCCTCGGCCTCTGAGCTATTCCAGAAGTAGTGAGGAGGCTTTTT
TGGAGGCCTAGGGACGTACCCAATTCGCCCTATAGTGAGTCGTATTACGCGCGCTCACTGGCCGTCGTTT
TACAACGTCGTGACTGGGAAAACCCTGGCGTTACCCAACTTAATCGCCTTGCAGCACATCCCCCTTTCGC
CAGCTGGCGTAATAGCGAAGAGGCCCGCACCGATCGCCCTTCCCAACAGTTGCGCAGCCTGAATGGCGAA
TGGG
[124 nt withheld, positions 8755-8878]
C
[91 nt withheld, positions 8880-8970]
A
[49 nt withheld, positions 8972-9020]
CCTTTGACGTTGGAGTCCACGTTCTTT
[37 nt withheld, positions 9048-9084]
ACCCTATCTCGGTCTATTCTTTTGATTTATAAGGGATTTTGCCGATTTCGGCCTATTGGTTAAAAAATGA
GCTGATTTAACAAAAATTTAACGCGAATTTTAACAAAATATTAACGCTTACAATTTAGGTGGCACTTTTC
GGGGAAATGTGCGCGGAACCCCTATTTGTTTATTTTTCTAAATACATTCAAATATGTATCCGCTCATGAG
ACAATAACCCTGATAAATGCTTCAATAATATTGAAAAAGGAAGAGTATGAGTATTCAACATTTCCGTGTC
GCCCTTATTCCCTTTTTTGCGGCATTTTGCCTTCCTGTTTTTGCTCACCCAGAAACGCTGGTGAAAGTAA
AAGATGCTGAAGATCAGTTGGGTGCACGAGTGGGTTACATCGAACTGGATCTCAACAGCGGTAAGATCCT
TGAGAGTTTTCGCCCCGAAGAACGTTTTCCAATGATGAGCACTTTTAAAGTTCTGCTATGTGGCGCGGTA
TTATCCCGTATTGACGCCGGGCAAGAGCAACTCGGTCGCCGCATACACTATTCTCAGAATGACTTGGTTG
AGTACTCACCAGTCACAGAAAAGCATCTTACGGATGGCATGACAGTAAGAGAATTATGCAGTGCTGCCAT
AACCATGAGTGATAACACTGCGGCCAACTTACTTCTGACAACGATCGGAGGACCGAAGGAGCTAACCGCT
TTTTTGCACAACATGGGGGATCATGTAACTCGCCTTGATCGTTGGGAACCGGAGCTGAATGAAGCCATAC
CAAACGACGAGCGTGACACCACGATGCCTGTAGCAATGGCAACAACGTTGCGCAAACTATTAACTGGCGA
ACTACTTACTCTAGCTTCCCGGCAACAATTAATAGACTGGATGGAGGCGGATAAAGTTGCAGGACCACTT
CTGCGCTCGGCCCTTCCGGCTGGCTGGTTTATTGCTGATAAATCTGGAGCCGGTGAGCGTGGGTCTCGCG
GTATCATTGCAGCACTGGGGCCAGATGGTAAGCCCTCCCGTATCGTAGTTATCTACACGACGGGGAGTCA
GGCAACTATGGATGAACGAAATAGACAGATCGCTGAGATAGGTGCCTCACTGATTAAGCATTGGTAACTG
TCAGACCAAGTTTACTCATATATACTTTAGATTGATTTAAAACTTCATTTTTAATTTAAAAGGATCTAGG
TGAAGATCCTTTTTGATAATCTCATGACCAAAATCCCTTAACGTGAGTTTTCGTTCCACTGAGCGTCAGA
CCCCGTAGAAAAGATCAAAGGATCTTCTTGAGATCCTTTTTTTCTGCGCGTAATCTGCTGCTTGCAAACA
AAAAAACCACCGCTACCAGCGGTGGTTTGTTTGCCGGATCAAGAGCTACCAACTCTTTTTCCGAAGGTAA
CTGGCTTCAGCAGAGCGCAGATACCAAATACTGTTCTTCTAGTGTAGCCGTAGTTAGGCCACCACTTCAA
GAACTCTGTAGCACCGCCTACATACCTCGCTCTGCTAATCCTGTTACCAGTGGCTGCTGCCAGTGGCGAT
AAGTCGTGTCTTACCGGGTTGGACTCAAGACGATAGTTACCGGATAAGGCGCAGCGGTCGGGCTGAACGG
GGGGTTCGTGCACACAGCCCAGCTTGGAGCGAACGACCTACACCGAACTGAGATACCTACAGCGTGAGCT
ATGAGAAAGCGCCACGCTTCCCGAAGGGAGAAAGGCGGACAGGTATCCGGTAAGCGGCAGGGTCGGAACA
GGAGAGCGCACGAGGGAGCTTCCAGGGGGAAACGCCTGGTATCTTTATAGTCCTGTCGGGTTTCGCCACC
TCTGACTTGAGCGTCGATTTTTGTGATGCTCGTCAGGGGGGCGGAGCCTATGGAAAAACGCCAGCAACGC
GGCCTTTTTACGGTTCCTGGCCTTTTGCTGGCCTTTTGCTCACATG
