Features (pLannotate 1.2.2; 29 found; start..end, strand, type, name):
      1..22      +  protein_bind   CAP binding site: CAP binding activates transcription in the presence of cAMP. E. coli catabolite activator protein
     37..67      +  promoter       lac promoter: promoter for the E. coli lac operon
     71..93      +  protein_bind   lac operator (fragment): The lac repressor binds to the lac operator to inhibit transcription in E. coli. This inhibition can be relieved by adding lactose or isopropyl-β-D-thiogalactopyranoside (IPTG). lac repressor encoded by lacI
    136..154     +  promoter       T3 promoter: promoter for bacteriophage T3 RNA polymerase
    182..408     +  promoter       RSV promoter: Rous sarcoma virus enhancer/promoter
    409..589     +  LTR            5' LTR (truncated): truncated 5' long terminal repeat (LTR) from HIV-1
    636..761     +  misc_feature   HIV-1 Ψ: packaging signal of human immunodeficiency virus type 1
    745..1108    +  CDS            HIV-1 gag (fragment): gag protein from human immunodeficiency virus 1; gag
   1254..1487    +  misc_feature   RRE: The Rev response element (RRE) of HIV-1 allows for Rev-dependent mRNA export from the nucleus to the cytoplasm.
   1864..1964    +  CDS            Rev (fragment): human immunodeficiency virus 1 (HIV-1) Rev protein; rev; enhances nuclear export of unspliced and incompletely spliced viral mRNAs
   1983..2099    +  misc_feature   cPPT/CTS: central polypurine tract and central termination sequence of HIV-1
   2122..2425    +  enhancer       CMV enhancer: human cytomegalovirus immediate early enhancer
   2426..2629    +  promoter       CMV promoter: human cytomegalovirus (CMV) immediate early promoter
   2706..5120    +  CDS            ACE2: ACE2_HUMAN - Experimental evidence at protein level: Swiss-Prot protein existence level 1. [Isoform 2]: (Microbial infection) Non-functional as a receptor for human coronavirus SARS-CoV-2. From Homo sapiens (Human).
   5160..5748    +  misc_feature   WPRE: woodchuck hepatitis virus posttranscriptional regulatory element
   5804..6291    +  promoter       PGK promoter: mouse phosphoglycerate kinase 1 promoter
   6309..7334    +  CDS            HygR: aminoglycoside phosphotransferase from E. coli; aph(4)-Ia; confers resistance to hygromycin
   7352..7630    +  CDS            yokD (fragment): YOKD_BACSU - Experimental evidence at protein level: Swiss-Prot protein existence level 1. May contribute to antibiotic resistance. From Bacillus subtilis (strain 168).
   7638..7775    +  CDS            nef (fragment): NEF_HV1LA - Experimental evidence at protein level: Swiss-Prot protein existence level 1. Extracellular Nef protein targets CD4(+) T-lymphocytes for apoptosis by interacting with CXCR4 surface receptors. From Human immunodeficiency virus type 1 group M subtype B (isolate Lai) (HIV-1).
   7761..7941    +  LTR            5' LTR (truncated): truncated 5' long terminal repeat (LTR) from HIV-1
   8013..8134    +  polyA_signal   SV40 poly(A) signal: SV40 polyadenylation signal
   8174..8309    +  rep_origin     SV40 ori: SV40 origin of replication
   8330..8348    -  promoter       T7 promoter: promoter for bacteriophage T7 RNA polymerase
   8356..8511    +  CDS            lacZα (fragment): LacZα fragment of β-galactosidase; lacZ fragment
   8516..8944    +  rep_origin     f1 ori (sequence partly withheld): f1 bacteriophage origin of replication; arrow indicates direction of (+) strand synthesis
   8997..9101    +  promoter       AmpR promoter: bla
   9102..9962    +  CDS            AmpR: β-lactamase; bla; confers resistance to ampicillin, carbenicillin, and related antibiotics
  10133..10721   +  rep_origin     ori: high-copy-number ColE1/pMB1/pBR322/pUC origin of replication
  10904..10996   +  CDS            lacI (fragment): lac repressor; lacI; The lac repressor binds to the lac operator to inhibit transcription in E. coli. This inhibition can be relieved by adding lactose or isopropyl-β-D-thiogalactopyranoside (IPTG).
>Addgene plasmid #155296 | pLENTI_hACE2_HygR | addgene full sequence | sequence record 307857 | Addgene NGS Result
TAATGTGAGTTAGCTCACTCATTAGGCACCCCAGGCTTTACACTTTATGCTTCCGGCTCGTATGTTGTGT
GGAATTGTGAGCGGATAACAATTTCACACAGGAAACAGCTATGACCATGATTACGCCAAGCGCGCAATTA
ACCCTCACTAAAGGGAACAAAAGCTGGAGCTGCAAGCTTAATGTAGTCTTATGCAATACTCTTGTAGTCT
TGCAACATGGTAACGATGAGTTAGCAACATGCCTTACAAGGAGAGAAAAAGCACCGTGCATGCCGATTGG
TGGAAGTAAGGTGGTACGATCGTGCCTTATTAGGAAGGCAACAGACGGGTCTGACATGGATTGGACGAAC
CACTGAATTGCCGCATTGCAGAGATATTGTATTTAAGTGCCTAGCTCGATACATAAACGGGTCTCTCTGG
TTAGACCAGATCTGAGCCTGGGAGCTCTCTGGCTAACTAGGGAACCCACTGCTTAAGCCTCAATAAAGCT
TGCCTTGAGTGCTTCAAGTAGTGTGTGCCCGTCTGTTGTGTGACTCTGGTAACTAGAGATCCCTCAGACC
CTTTTAGTCAGTGTGGAAAATCTCTAGCAGTGGCGCCCGAACAGGGACTTGAAAGCGAAAGGGAAACCAG
AGGAGCTCTCTCGACGCAGGACTCGGCTTGCTGAAGCGCGCACGGCAAGAGGCGAGGGGCGGCGACTGGT
GAGTACGCCAAAAATTTTGACTAGCGGAGGCTAGAAGGAGAGAGATGGGTGCGAGAGCGTCAGTATTAAG
CGGGGGAGAATTAGATCGCGATGGGAAAAAATTCGGTTAAGGCCAGGGGGAAAGAAAAAATATAAATTAA
AACATATAGTATGGGCAAGCAGGGAGCTAGAACGATTCGCAGTTAATCCTGGCCTGTTAGAAACATCAGA
AGGCTGTAGACAAATACTGGGACAGCTACAACCATCCCTTCAGACAGGATCAGAAGAACTTAGATCATTA
TATAATACAGTAGCAACCCTCTATTGTGTGCATCAAAGGATAGAGATAAAAGACACCAAGGAAGCTTTAG
ACAAGATAGAGGAAGAGCAAAACAAAAGTAAGACCACCGCACAGCAAGCGGCCGCTGATCTTCAGACCTG
GAGGAGGAGATATGAGGGACAATTGGAGAAGTGAATTATATAAATATAAAGTAGTAAAAATTGAACCATT
AGGAGTAGCACCCACCAAGGCAAAGAGAAGAGTGGTGCAGAGAGAAAAAAGAGCAGTGGGAATAGGAGCT
TTGTTCCTTGGGTTCTTGGGAGCAGCAGGAAGCACTATGGGCGCAGCGTCAATGACGCTGACGGTACAGG
CCAGACAATTATTGTCTGGTATAGTGCAGCAGCAGAACAATTTGCTGAGGGCTATTGAGGCGCAACAGCA
TCTGTTGCAACTCACAGTCTGGGGCATCAAGCAGCTCCAGGCAAGAATCCTGGCTGTGGAAAGATACCTA
AAGGATCAACAGCTCCTGGGGATTTGGGGTTGCTCTGGAAAACTCATTTGCACCACTGCTGTGCCTTGGA
ATGCTAGTTGGAGTAATAAATCTCTGGAACAGATTTGGAATCACACGACCTGGATGGAGTGGGACAGAGA
AATTAACAATTACACAAGCTTAATACACTCCTTAATTGAAGAATCGCAAAACCAGCAAGAAAAGAATGAA
CAAGAATTATTGGAATTAGATAAATGGGCAAGTTTGTGGAATTGGTTTAACATAACAAATTGGCTGTGGT
ATATAAAATTATTCATAATGATAGTAGGAGGCTTGGTAGGTTTAAGAATAGTTTTTGCTGTACTTTCTAT
AGTGAATAGAGTTAGGCAGGGATATTCACCATTATCGTTTCAGACCCACCTCCCAACCCCGAGGGGACCC
GACAGGCCCGAAGGAATAGAAGAAGAAGGTGGAGAGAGAGACAGAGACAGATCCATTCGATTAGTGAACG
GATCTCGACGGTATCGGTTAACTTTTAAAAGAAAAGGGGGGATTGGGGGGTACAGTGCAGGGGAAAGAAT
AGTAGACATAATAGCAACAGACATACAAACTAAAGAATTACAAAAACAAATTACAAAATTCAAAATTTTA
TCGATAAGCTTGGGAGTTCCGCGTTACATAACTTACGGTAAATGGCCCGCCTGGCTGACCGCCCAACGAC
CCCCGCCCATTGACGTCAATAATGACGTATGTTCCCATAGTAACGCCAATAGGGACTTTCCATTGACGTC
AATGGGTGGAGTATTTACGGTAAACTGCCCACTTGGCAGTACATCAAGTGTATCATATGCCAAGTACGCC
CCCTATTGACGTCAATGACGGTAAATGGCCCGCCTGGCATTATGCCCAGTACATGACCTTATGGGACTTT
CCTACTTGGCAGTACATCTACGTATTAGTCATCGCTATTACCATGGTGATGCGGTTTTGGCAGTACATCA
ATGGGCGTGGATAGCGGTTTGACTCACGGGGATTTCCAAGTCTCCACCCCATTGACGTCAATGGGAGTTT
GTTTTGGCACCAAAATCAACGGGACTTTCCAAAATGTCGTAACAACTCCGCCCCATTGACGCAAATGGGC
GGTAGGCGTGTACGGTGGGAGGTCTATATAAGCAGAGCTCGTTTAGTGAACCGTCAGATCGCCTGGAGAC
GCCATCCACGCTGTTTTGACCTCCATAGAAGACACCGACTCTAGAATGTCAAGCTCTTCCTGGCTCCTTC
TCAGCCTTGTTGCTGTAACTGCTGCTCAGTCCACCATTGAGGAACAGGCCAAGACATTTTTGGACAAGTT
TAACCACGAAGCCGAAGACCTGTTCTATCAAAGTTCACTTGCTTCTTGGAATTATAACACCAATATTACT
GAAGAGAATGTCCAAAACATGAATAATGCTGGGGACAAATGGTCTGCCTTTTTAAAGGAACAGTCCACAC
TTGCCCAAATGTATCCACTACAAGAAATTCAGAATCTCACAGTCAAGCTTCAGCTGCAGGCTCTTCAGCA
AAATGGGTCTTCAGTGCTCTCAGAAGACAAGAGCAAACGGTTGAACACAATTCTAAATACAATGAGCACC
ATCTACAGTACTGGAAAAGTTTGTAACCCAGATAATCCACAAGAATGCTTATTACTTGAACCAGGTTTGA
ATGAAATAATGGCAAACAGTTTAGACTACAATGAGAGGCTCTGGGCTTGGGAAAGCTGGAGATCTGAGGT
CGGCAAGCAGCTGAGGCCATTATATGAAGAGTATGTGGTCTTGAAAAATGAGATGGCAAGAGCAAATCAT
TATGAGGACTATGGGGATTATTGGAGAGGAGACTATGAAGTAAATGGGGTAGATGGCTATGACTACAGCC
GCGGCCAGTTGATTGAAGATGTGGAACATACCTTTGAAGAGATTAAACCATTATATGAACATCTTCATGC
CTATGTGAGGGCAAAGTTGATGAATGCCTATCCTTCCTATATCAGTCCAATTGGATGCCTCCCTGCTCAT
TTGCTTGGTGATATGTGGGGTAGATTTTGGACAAATCTGTACTCTTTGACAGTTCCCTTTGGACAGAAAC
CAAACATAGATGTTACTGATGCAATGGTGGACCAGGCCTGGGATGCACAGAGAATATTCAAGGAGGCCGA
GAAGTTCTTTGTATCTGTTGGTCTTCCTAATATGACTCAAGGATTCTGGGAAAATTCCATGCTAACGGAC
CCAGGAAATGTTCAGAAAGCAGTCTGCCATCCCACAGCTTGGGACCTGGGGAAGGGCGACTTCAGGATCC
TTATGTGCACAAAGGTGACAATGGACGACTTCCTGACAGCTCATCATGAGATGGGGCATATCCAGTATGA
TATGGCATATGCTGCACAACCTTTTCTGCTAAGAAATGGAGCTAATGAAGGATTCCATGAAGCTGTTGGG
GAAATCATGTCACTTTCTGCAGCCACACCTAAGCATTTAAAATCCATTGGTCTTCTGTCACCCGATTTTC
AAGAAGACAATGAAACAGAAATAAACTTCCTGCTCAAACAAGCACTCACGATTGTTGGGACTCTGCCATT
TACTTACATGTTAGAGAAGTGGAGGTGGATGGTCTTTAAAGGGGAAATTCCCAAAGACCAGTGGATGAAA
AAGTGGTGGGAGATGAAGCGAGAGATAGTTGGGGTGGTGGAACCTGTGCCCCATGATGAAACATACTGTG
ACCCCGCATCTCTGTTCCATGTTTCTAATGATTACTCATTCATTCGATATTACACAAGGACCCTTTACCA
ATTCCAGTTTCAAGAAGCACTTTGTCAAGCAGCTAAACATGAAGGCCCTCTGCACAAATGTGACATCTCA
AACTCTACAGAAGCTGGACAGAAACTGTTCAATATGCTGAGGCTTGGAAAATCAGAACCCTGGACCCTAG
CATTGGAAAATGTTGTAGGAGCAAAGAACATGAATGTAAGGCCACTGCTCAACTACTTTGAGCCCTTATT
TACCTGGCTGAAAGACCAGAACAAGAATTCTTTTGTGGGATGGAGTACCGACTGGAGTCCATATGCAGAC
CAAAGCATCAAAGTGAGGATAAGCCTAAAATCAGCTCTTGGAGATAAAGCATATGAATGGAACGACAATG
AAATGTACCTGTTCCGATCATCTGTTGCATATGCTATGAGGCAGTACTTTTTAAAAGTAAAAAATCAGAT
GATTCTTTTTGGGGAGGAGGATGTGCGAGTGGCTAATTTGAAACCAAGAATCTCCTTTAATTTCTTTGTC
ACTGCACCTAAAAATGTGTCTGATATCATTCCTAGAACTGAAGTTGAAAAGGCCATCAGGATGTCCCGGA
GCCGTATCAATGATGCTTTCCGTCTGAATGACAACAGCCTAGAGTTTCTGGGGATACAGCCAACACTTGG
ACCTCCTAACCAGCCCCCTGTTTCCATATGGCTGATTGTTTTTGGAGTTGTGATGGGAGTGATAGTGGTT
GGCATTGTCATCCTGATCTTCACTGGGATCAGAGATCGGAAGAAGAAAAATAAAGCAAGAAGTGGAGAAA
ATCCTTATGCCTCCATCGATATTAGCAAAGGAGAAAATAATCCAGGATTCCAAAACACTGATGATGTTCA
GACCTCCTTTGGTACCGAGACCTCCCAGGTGGCGCCCGCTTAAGTCGACAATCAACCTCTGGATTACAAA
ATTTGTGAAAGATTGACTGGTATTCTTAACTATGTTGCTCCTTTTACGCTATGTGGATACGCTGCTTTAA
TGCCTTTGTATCATGCTATTGCTTCCCGTATGGCTTTCATTTTCTCCTCCTTGTATAAATCCTGGTTGCT
GTCTCTTTATGAGGAGTTGTGGCCCGTTGTCAGGCAACGTGGCGTGGTGTGCACTGTGTTTGCTGACGCA
ACCCCCACTGGTTGGGGCATTGCCACCACCTGTCAGCTCCTTTCCGGGACTTTCGCTTTCCCCCTCCCTA
TTGCCACGGCGGAACTCATCGCCGCCTGCCTTGCCCGCTGCTGGACAGGGGCTCGGCTGTTGGGCACTGA
CAATTCCGTGGTGTTGTCGGGGAAGCTGACGTCCTTTCCATGGCTGCTCGCCTGTGTTGCCACCTGGATT
CTGCGCGGGACGTCCTTCTGCTACGTCCCTTCGGCCCTCAATCCAGCGGACCTTCCTTCCCGCGGCCTGC
TGCCGGCTCTGCGGCCTCTTCCGCGTCTTCGCCTTCGCCCTCAGACGAGTCGGATCTCCCTTTGGGCCGC
CTCCCCGCCTGGAATTCTGCAGATATCCGGACTAGTGATCTCTCGAGGTTAACGAATTCTACCGGGTAGG
GGAGGCGCTTTTCCCAAGGCAGTCTGGAGCATGCGCTTTAGCAGCCCCGCTGGGCACTTGGCGCTACACA
AGTGGCCTCTGGCCTCGCACACATTCCACATCCACCGGTAGGCGCCAACCGGCTCCGTTCTTTGGTGGCC
CCTTCGCGCCACCTTCTACTCCTCCCCTAGTCAGGAAGTTCCCCCCCGCCCCGCAGCTCGCGTCGTGCAG
GACGTGACAAATGGAAGTAGCACGTCTCACTAGTCTCGTGCAGATGGACAGCACCGCTGAGCAATGGAAG
CGGGTAGGCCTTTGGGGCAGCGGCCAATAGCAGCTTTGCTCCTTCGCTTTCTGGGCTCAGAGGCTGGGAA
GGGGTGGGTCCGGGGGCGGGCTCAGGGGCGGGGCGGGCGCCCGAAGGTCCTCCGGAGGCCCGGCATTCTG
CACGCTTCAAAAGCGCACGTCTGCCGCGCTGTTCTCCTCTTCCTCATCTCCGGGCCTTTCGACCTGCATC
CCGCCACCATGAAAAAGCCTGAACTCACCGCGACGTCTGTCGAGAAGTTTCTGATCGAAAAGTTCGACAG
CGTCTCCGACCTGATGCAGCTCTCGGAGGGCGAAGAATCTCGTGCTTTCAGCTTCGATGTAGGAGGGCGT
GGATATGTCCTGCGGGTAAATAGCTGCGCCGATGGTTTCTACAAAGATCGTTATGTTTATCGGCACTTTG
CATCGGCCGCGCTCCCGATTCCGGAAGTGCTTGACATTGGGGAATTCAGCGAGAGCCTGACCTATTGCAT
CTCCCGCCGTGCACAGGGTGTCACGTTGCAAGACCTGCCTGAAACCGAACTGCCCGCTGTTCTGCAGCCG
GTCGCGGAGGCCATGGATGCGATCGCTGCGGCCGATCTTAGCCAGACGAGCGGGTTCGGCCCATTCGGAC
CGCAAGGAATCGGTCAATACACTACATGGCGTGATTTCATATGCGCGATTGCTGATCCCCATGTGTATCA
CTGGCAAACTGTGATGGACGACACCGTCAGTGCGTCCGTCGCGCAGGCTCTCGATGAGCTGATGCTTTGG
GCCGAGGACTGCCCCGAAGTCCGGCACCTCGTGCACGCGGATTTCGGCTCCAACAATGTCCTGACGGACA
ATGGCCGCATAACAGCGGTCATTGACTGGAGCGAGGCGATGTTCGGGGATTCCCAATACGAGGTCGCCAA
CATCTTCTTCTGGAGGCCGTGGTTGGCTTGTATGGAGCAGCAGACGCGCTACTTCGAGCGGAGGCATCCG
GAGCTTGCAGGATCGCCGCGGCTCCGGGCGTATATGCTCCGCATTGGTCTTGACCAACTCTATCAGAGCT
TGGTTGACGGCAATTTCGATGATGCAGCTTGGGCGCAGGGTCGATGCGACGCAATCGTCCGATCCGGAGC
CGGGACTGTCGGGCGTACACAAATCGCCCGCAGAAGCGCGGCCGTCTGGACCGATGGCTGTGTAGAAGTA
CTCGCCGATAGTGGAAACCGACGCCCCAGCACTCGTCCGAGGGCAAAGGAATAGAGTAGATGCCGACCGA
ACAAGAGCTGATTTCGAGAACGCCTCAGCCAGCAACTCGCGCGAGCCTAGCAAGGCAAATGCGAGAGAAC
GGCCTTACGCTTGGTGGCACAGTTCTCGTCCACAGTTCGCTAAGCTCGCTCGGCTGGGTCGCGGGAGGGC
CGGTCGCAGTGATTCAGGCCCTTCTGGATTGTGTTGGTCCCCAGGGCACGATTGTCATGCCCACGCACTC
GGGTGATCTGACTGATCCCGCAGATTGGAGATCGCCGCCCGTGCCTGCCGATTGGGTGCAGATCCGTCGA
GGGCCCGGTACCTTTAAGACCAATGACTTACAAGGCAGCTGTAGATCTTAGCCACTTTTTAAAAGAAAAG
GGGGGACTGGAAGGGCTAGCTCACTCCCAACGAAGACAAGATCTGCTTTTTGCTTGTACTGGGTCTCTCT
GGTTAGACCAGATCTGAGCCTGGGAGCTCTCTGGCTAACTAGGGAACCCACTGCTTAAGCCTCAATAAAG
CTTGCCTTGAGTGCTTCAAGTAGTGTGTGCCCGTCTGTTGTGTGACTCTGGTAACTAGAGATCCCTCAGA
CCCTTTTAGTCAGTGTGGAAAATCTCTAGCAGTAGTAGTTCATGTCATCTTATTATTCAGTATTTATAAC
TTGCAAAGAAATGAATATCAGAGAGTGAGAGGAACTTGTTTATTGCAGCTTATAATGGTTACAAATAAAG
CAATAGCATCACAAATTTCACAAATAAAGCATTTTTTTCACTGCATTCTAGTTGTGGTTTGTCCAAACTC
ATCAATGTATCTTATCATGTCTGGCTCTAGCTATCCCGCCCCTAACTCCGCCCATCCCGCCCCTAACTCC
GCCCAGTTCCGCCCATTCTCCGCCCCATGGCTGACTAATTTTTTTTATTTATGCAGAGGCCGAGGCCGCC
TCGGCCTCTGAGCTATTCCAGAAGTAGTGAGGAGGCTTTTTTGGAGGCCTAGGGACGTACCCAATTCGCC
CTATAGTGAGTCGTATTACGCGCGCTCACTGGCCGTCGTTTTACAACGTCGTGACTGGGAAAACCCTGGC
GTTACCCAACTTAATCGCCTTGCAGCACATCCCCCTTTCGCCAGCTGGCGTAATAGCGAAGAGGCCCGCA
CCGATCGCCCTTCCCAACAGTTGCGCAGCCTGAATGGCGAATGGG
[124 nt withheld, positions 8516-8639]
C
[91 nt withheld, positions 8641-8731]
A
[49 nt withheld, positions 8733-8781]
CCTTTGACGTTGGAGTCCACGTTCTTT
[37 nt withheld, positions 8809-8845]
ACCCTATCTCGGTCTATTCTTTTGATTTATAAGGGATTTTGCCGATTTCGGCCTATTGGTTAAAAAATGA
GCTGATTTAACAAAAATTTAACGCGAATTTTAACAAAATATTAACGCTTACAATTTAGGTGGCACTTTTC
GGGGAAATGTGCGCGGAACCCCTATTTGTTTATTTTTCTAAATACATTCAAATATGTATCCGCTCATGAG
ACAATAACCCTGATAAATGCTTCAATAATATTGAAAAAGGAAGAGTATGAGTATTCAACATTTCCGTGTC
GCCCTTATTCCCTTTTTTGCGGCATTTTGCCTTCCTGTTTTTGCTCACCCAGAAACGCTGGTGAAAGTAA
AAGATGCTGAAGATCAGTTGGGTGCACGAGTGGGTTACATCGAACTGGATCTCAACAGCGGTAAGATCCT
TGAGAGTTTTCGCCCCGAAGAACGTTTTCCAATGATGAGCACTTTTAAAGTTCTGCTATGTGGCGCGGTA
TTATCCCGTATTGACGCCGGGCAAGAGCAACTCGGTCGCCGCATACACTATTCTCAGAATGACTTGGTTG
AGTACTCACCAGTCACAGAAAAGCATCTTACGGATGGCATGACAGTAAGAGAATTATGCAGTGCTGCCAT
AACCATGAGTGATAACACTGCGGCCAACTTACTTCTGACAACGATCGGAGGACCGAAGGAGCTAACCGCT
TTTTTGCACAACATGGGGGATCATGTAACTCGCCTTGATCGTTGGGAACCGGAGCTGAATGAAGCCATAC
CAAACGACGAGCGTGACACCACGATGCCTGTAGCAATGGCAACAACGTTGCGCAAACTATTAACTGGCGA
ACTACTTACTCTAGCTTCCCGGCAACAATTAATAGACTGGATGGAGGCGGATAAAGTTGCAGGACCACTT
CTGCGCTCGGCCCTTCCGGCTGGCTGGTTTATTGCTGATAAATCTGGAGCCGGTGAGCGTGGGTCTCGCG
GTATCATTGCAGCACTGGGGCCAGATGGTAAGCCCTCCCGTATCGTAGTTATCTACACGACGGGGAGTCA
GGCAACTATGGATGAACGAAATAGACAGATCGCTGAGATAGGTGCCTCACTGATTAAGCATTGGTAACTG
TCAGACCAAGTTTACTCATATATACTTTAGATTGATTTAAAACTTCATTTTTAATTTAAAAGGATCTAGG
TGAAGATCCTTTTTGATAATCTCATGACCAAAATCCCTTAACGTGAGTTTTCGTTCCACTGAGCGTCAGA
CCCCGTAGAAAAGATCAAAGGATCTTCTTGAGATCCTTTTTTTCTGCGCGTAATCTGCTGCTTGCAAACA
AAAAAACCACCGCTACCAGCGGTGGTTTGTTTGCCGGATCAAGAGCTACCAACTCTTTTTCCGAAGGTAA
CTGGCTTCAGCAGAGCGCAGATACCAAATACTGTTCTTCTAGTGTAGCCGTAGTTAGGCCACCACTTCAA
GAACTCTGTAGCACCGCCTACATACCTCGCTCTGCTAATCCTGTTACCAGTGGCTGCTGCCAGTGGCGAT
AAGTCGTGTCTTACCGGGTTGGACTCAAGACGATAGTTACCGGATAAGGCGCAGCGGTCGGGCTGAACGG
GGGGTTCGTGCACACAGCCCAGCTTGGAGCGAACGACCTACACCGAACTGAGATACCTACAGCGTGAGCT
ATGAGAAAGCGCCACGCTTCCCGAAGGGAGAAAGGCGGACAGGTATCCGGTAAGCGGCAGGGTCGGAACA
GGAGAGCGCACGAGGGAGCTTCCAGGGGGAAACGCCTGGTATCTTTATAGTCCTGTCGGGTTTCGCCACC
TCTGACTTGAGCGTCGATTTTTGTGATGCTCGTCAGGGGGGCGGAGCCTATGGAAAAACGCCAGCAACGC
GGCCTTTTTACGGTTCCTGGCCTTTTGCTGGCCTTTTGCTCACATGTTCTTTCCTGCGTTATCCCCTGAT
TCTGTGGATAACCGTATTACCGCCTTTGAGTGAGCTGATACCGCTCGCCGCAGCCGAACGACCGAGCGCA
GCGAGTCAGTGAGCGAGGAAGCGGAAGAGCGCCCAATACGCAAACCGCCTCTCCCCGCGCGTTGGCCGAT
TCATTAATGCAGCTGGCACGACAGGTTTCCCGACTGGAAAGCGGGCAGTGAGCGCAACGCAAT
